>Addgene plasmid #118875 | pOCC17 | depositor full sequence | sequence record 224665 | Full Sequence
AGCTGCCACCATTTTGTTCGCCCAGGACTCTAGCTATAGTTCTAGTGGTTGGCTACGTATACTCCGGAAT
ATTAATAGATCATGGAGATAATTAAAATGATAACCATCTCGCAAATAAATAAGTATTTTACTGTTTTCGT
AACAGTTTTGTAATAAAAAAACCTATAAATATTCCGGATTATTCATACCGTCCCACCATCGGGCGCGGAT
CGCCACCATGGGCAGCAGCCATCACCATCACCATCACAGCAGCGGCAGACTGGAAGTTCTGTTCCAGGGG
CCGGCGGCCGCAAGCGCTATGGCCACAACCTGTTACATTGCACAAGATAAAAATATATCATCACGAACAG
TAAAACTGTCTGCTTACATAAACAGTAATACAAGGGGTGTTATGCAGTTTAAGGTTTACACCTATAAAAG
AGAGAGCCGTTATCGTCTGTTTGTGGATGTACAGAGTGATATTATTGACACGCCCGGGCGACGGATGGTG
ATCCCCCTGGCCAGTGCCCGTCTGCTGTCAGATAAAGTCTCCCGTGAACTTTACCCGGTGGTGCATATCG
GGGATGAAAGCTGGCGCATGATGACCACCGATATGGCCAGTGTGCCGGTCTCCGTTATCGGGGAAGAAGT
GGCTGATCTCAGCCACCGCGAAAATGACATCAAAAACGCCATTAACCTGATGTTCTGGGGAATATAAATG
TCAGGCTCCCTTATACACAGCCAGTGGCGCGCCGGGATCCGCTGGCTCCGCTGCTGGTTCTGGCATGAGC
GAGCTGATTAAGGAGAACATGCACATGAAGCTGTACATGGAGGGCACCGTGAACAACCACCACTTCAAGT
GCACATCCGAGGGCGAAGGCAAGCCCTACGAGGGCACCCAGACCATGAGAATCAAGGTGGTCGAGGGCGG
CCCTCTCCCCTTCGCCTTCGACATCCTGGCTACCAGCTTCATGTACGGCAGCAGAACCTTCATCAACCAC
ACCCAGGGCATCCCCGACTTCTTTAAGCAGTCCTTCCCTGAGGGCTTCACATGGGAGAGAGTCACCACAT
ACGAAGACGGGGGCGTGCTGACCGCTACCCAGGACACCAGCCTCCAGGACGGCTGCCTCATCTACAACGT
CAAGATCAGAGGGGTGAACTTCCCATCCAACGGCCCTGTGATGCAGAAGAAAACACTCGGCTGGGAGGCC
AACACCGAGATGCTGTACCCCGCTGACGGCGGCCTGGAAGGCAGAAGCGACATGGCCCTGAAGCTCGTGG
GCGGGGGCCACCTGATCTGCAACTTCAAGACCACATACAGATCCAAGAAACCCGCTAAGAACCTCAAGAT
GCCCGGCGTCTACTATGTGGACCACAGACTGGAAAGAATCAAGGAGGCCGACAAAGAGACCTACGTCGAG
CAGCACGAGGTGGCTGTGGCCAGATACTGCGACCTCCCTAGCAAACTGGGGCACAAGTAATAGAAGCTTG
TCGAGAAGTACTAGAGGATCATAATCAGCCATACCACATTTGTAGAGGTTTTACTTGCTTTAAAAAACCT
CCCACACCTCCCCCTGAACCTGAAACATAAAATGAATGCAATTGTTGTTGTTAACTTGTTTATTGCAGCT
TATAATGGTTACAAATAAAGCAATAGCATCACAAATTTCACAAATAAAGCATTTTTTTCACTGCATTCTA
GTTGTGGTTTGTCCAAACTCATCAATGTATCTTATCATGTCTGGATCTGATCACTGCTTGAGCCTAGGAG
ATCCGAACCAGATAAGTGAAAGCCTGCATCCGCAGATCTTAATTAATAAAACACGATACATTGTTATTAG
TACATTTATTAAGCGCTAGATTCTGTGCGTTGTTGATTTACAGACAATTGTTGTACGTATTTTAATAATT
CATTAAATTTATAATCTTTAGGGTGGTATGTTAGAGCGAAAATCAAATGATTTTCAGCGTCTTTATATCT
GAATTTAAATATTAAATCCTCAATAGATTTGTAAAATAGGTTTCGATTAGTTTCAAACAAGGGTTGTTTT
TCCGAACCGATGGCTGGACTATCTAATGGATTTTCGCTCAACGCCACAAAACTTGCCAAATCTTGTAGCA
GCAATCTAGCTTTGTCGATATTCGTTTGTGTTTTGTTTTGTAATAAAGGTTCGACGTCGTTCAAAATATT
ATGCGCTTTTGTATTTCTTTCATCACTGTCGTTAGTGTACAATTGACTCGACGTAAACACGTTAAATAAC
GCTTGGACATATTTAACATCGGGCGTGTTAGCTTTATTAGGCCGATTATCGTCGTCGTCCCAACCCTCGT
CGTTAGAAGTTGCTTCCGAAGACGATTTTGCCATAGCCACACGACGCCTATTAATTGTGTCGGCTAACAC
GTCCGCGATCAAATTTGTAGTTGAGCTTTTTGGGCCTCATGGGCCTTCCGCTCACTGCCCGCTTTCCAGT
CGGGAAACCTGTCGTGCCAGCTGCATTAACATGGTCATAGCTGTTTCCTTGCGTATTGGGCGCTCTCCGC
TTCCTCGCTCACTGACTCGCTGCGCTCGGTCGTTCGGGTAAAGCCTGGGGTGCCTAATGAGCAAAAGGCC
AGCAAAAGGCCAGGAACCGTAAAAAGGCCGCGTTGCTGGCGTTTTTCCATAGGCTCCGCCCCCCTGACGA
GCATCACAAAAATCGACGCTCAAGTCAGAGGTGGCGAAACCCGACAGGACTATAAAGATACCAGGCGTTT
CCCCCTGGAAGCTCCCTCGTGCGCTCTCCTGTTCCGACCCTGCCGCTTACCGGATACCTGTCCGCCTTTC
TCCCTTCGGGAAGCGTGGCGCTTTCTCATAGCTCACGCTGTAGGTATCTCAGTTCGGTGTAGGTCGTTCG
CTCCAAGCTGGGCTGTGTGCACGAACCCCCCGTTCAGCCCGACCGCTGCGCCTTATCCGGTAACTATCGT
CTTGAGTCCAACCCGGTAAGACACGACTTATCGCCACTGGCAGCAGCCACTGGTAACAGGATTAGCAGAG
CGAGGTATGTAGGCGGTGCTACAGAGTTCTTGAAGTGGTGGCCTAACTACGGCTACACTAGAAGAACAGT
ATTTGGTATCTGCGCTCTGCTGAAGCCAGTTACCTTCGGAAAAAGAGTTGGTAGCTCTTGATCCGGCAAA
CAAACCACCGCTGGTAGCGGTGGTTTTTTTGTTTGCAAGCAGCAGATTACGCGCAGAAAAAAAGGATCTC
AAGAAGATCCTTTGATCTTTTCTACGGGGTCTGACGCTCAGTGGAACGAAAACTCACGTTAAGGGATTTT
GGTCATGAGATTATCAAAAAGGATCTTCACCTAGATCCTTTTAAATTAAAAATGAAGTTTTAAATCAATC
TAAAGTATATATGAGTAAACTTGGTCTGACAGTTACCAATGCTTAATCAGTGAGGCACCTATCTCAGCGA
TCTGTCTATTTCGTTCATCCATAGTTGCCTGACTCCCCGTCGTGTAGATAACTACGATACGGGAGGGCTT
ACCATCTGGCCCCAGTGCTGCAATGATACCGCGAGACCCACGCTCACCGGCTCCAGATTTATCAGCAATA
AACCAGCCAGCCGGAAGGGCCGAGCGCAGAAGTGGTCCTGCAACTTTATCCGCCTCCATCCAGTCTATTA
ATTGTTGCCGGGAAGCTAGAGTAAGTAGTTCGCCAGTTAATAGTTTGCGCAACGTTGTTGCCATTGCTGC
AGGCATCGTGGTGTCACGCTCGTCGTTTGGTATGGCTTCATTCAGCTCCGGTTCCCAACGATCAAGGCGA
GTTACATGATCCCCCATGTTGTGCAAAAAAGCGGTTAGCTCCTTCGGTCCTCCGATCGTTGTCAGAAGTA
AGTTGGCCGCAGTGTTATCACTCATGGTTATGGCAGCACTGCATAATTCTCTTACTGTCATGCCATCCGT
AAGATGCTTTTCTGTGACTGGTGAGTACTCAACCAAGTCATTCTGAGAATAGTGTATGCGGCGACCGAGT
TGCTCTTGCCCGGCGTCAACACGGGATAATACCGCGCCACATAGCAGAACTTTAAAAGTGCTCATCATTG
GAAAACGTTCTTCGGGGCGAAAACTCTCAAGGATCTTACCGCTGTTGAGATCCAGTTCGATGTAACCCAC
TCGTGCACCCAACTGATCTTCAGCATCTTTTACTTTCACCAGCGTTTCTGGGTGAGCAAAAACAGGAAGG
CAAAATGCCGCAAAAAAGGGAATAAGGGCGACACGGAAATGTTGAATACTCATTACTCTTCCTTTTTCAA
TATTATTGAAGCATTTATCAGGGTTATTGTCTCATGAGCGGATACATATTTGAATGTATTTAGAAAAATA
AACAAATAGGGGTTCCGCGCACATTTCCCCGAAAAGTGCCACCTAAATTGTAAGCGTTAATATTTTGTTA
AAATTCGCGTTAAATTTTTGTTAAATCAGCTCATTTTTTAACCAATAGGCCGAAATCGGCAAAATCCCTT
ATAAATCAAAAGAATAGACCGAGATAGGGTTGAGTGGCCGCTACAGGGCGCTCCCATTCGCCATTCAGGC
TGCGCAACTGTTGGGAAGGGCGTTTCGGTGCGGGCCTCTTCGCTATTACGCCAGCTGGCGAAAGGGGGAT
GTGCTGCAAGGCGATTAAGTTGGGTAACGCCAGGGTTTTCCCAGTCACGACGTTGTAAAACGACGGCCAG
TGAGCGCGACGTAATACGACTCACTATAGGGCGAATTGGCGGAAGGCCGTCAAGGCCGTGACGTTAAAAC
TATTAAGCCATCCAATCGACCGTTAGTCGAATCAGGACCGCTGGTGCGAGAAGCCGCGAAGTATGGCGAA
TGCATCGTATAACGTGTGGAGTCCGCTCATTAGAGCGTCATGTTTAGACAAGAAAGCTACATATTTAATT
GATCCCGATGATTTTATTGATAAATTGACCCTAACTCCATACACGGTATTCTACAATGGCGGGGTTTTGG
TCAAAATTTCCGGACTGCGATTGTACATGCTGTTAACGGCTCCGCCCACTATTAATGAAATTAAAAATTC
CAATTTTAAAAAACGCAGCAAGAGAAACATTTGTATGAAAGAATGCGTAGAAGGAAAGAAAAATGTCGTG
GACATGCTGAACAACAAGATTAATATGCCTCCGTGTATAAAAAAAATATTGAACGATTTGAAAGAAAACA
ATGTACCGCGCGGCGGTATGTACAGGAAGAGGTTTATACTAAACTGTTACATTGCAAACGTGGTTTCGTG
TGCCAAGTGTGAAAACCGATGTTTAATCAAGGCTCTGACGCATTTCTACAACCACGACTCCAAGTGTGTG
GGTGAAGTCATGCATCTTTTAATCAAATCCCAAGATGTGTATAAACCACCAAACTGCCAAAAAATGAAAA
CTGTGGACAAGCTCTGTCCGTTTGCTGGCAACTGCAAGGGTCTCAATCCTATTTGTAATTATTGAATAAT
AAAACAATTATAAATGCTAAATTTGTTTTTTATTAACGATACAAACCAAACGCAACAAGAACATTTGTAG
TATTATCTATAATTGAAAACGCGTAGTTATAATCGCTGAGGTAATATTTAAAATCATTTTCAAATGATTC
ACAGTTAATTTGCGACAATATAATTTTATTTTCACATAAACTAGACGCCTTGTCGTCTTCTTCTTCGTAT
TCCTTCTCTTTTTCATTTTTCTCCTCATAAAAATTAACATAGTTATTATCGTATCCATATATGTATCTAT
CGTATAGAGTAAATTTTTTGTTGTCATAAATATATATGTCTTTTTTAATGGGGTGTATAGTACCGCTGCG
CATAGTTTTTCTGTAATTTACAACAGTGCTATTTTCTGGTAGTTCTTCGGAGTGTGTTGCTTTAATTATT
AAATTTATATAATCAATGAATTTGGGATCGTCGGTTTTGTACAATATGTTGCCGGCATAGTACGCAGCTT
CTTCTAGTTCAATTACACCATTTTTTAGCAGCACCGGATTAACATAACTTTCCAAAATGTTGTACGAACC
GTTAAACAAAAACAGTTCACCTCCCTTTTCTATACTATTGTCTGCGAGCAGTTGTTTGTTGTTAAAAATA
ACAGCCATTGTAATGAGACGCACAAACTAATATCACA
Features (pLannotate 1.2.2; 17 found; start..end, strand, type, name):
     79..170     +  promoter       polyhedrin promoter: polh from Autographa californica; promoter for the baculovirus polyhedrin gene
    230..247     +  CDS            7xHis (fragment): 6xHis affinity tag
    392..694     +  CDS            ccdB: CCDB_ECOLI - Also known as G, letB, letD. Experimental evidence at protein level: Swiss-Prot protein existence level 1. Toxic component of a type II toxin-antitoxin (TA) system, functioning in plasmid maintainence. Responsible for the post- segregational killing (PSK) of plasmid-free cells, also referred to as a plasmid addiction system. Half-life of over 2 hours. Cell killing by CcdB is accompanied by filamentation, defects in chromosome and plasmid segregation, defects in cell division, formation of anucleate cells, decreased DNA synthesis and plasmid loss. Interferes with the activity of DN
    765..1457    +  CDS            TagRFP: TagRFP is a basic (constitutively fluorescent) red fluorescent protein published in 2007, derived from Entacmaea quadricolor. It has very low acid sensitivity.
   1487..1570    +  CDS            large T antigen (fragment): large T antigen from SV40 (simian virus 40)
   1593..1727    +  polyA_signal   SV40 poly(A) signal: SV40 polyadenylation signal
   1800..2172    +  3'UTR          polyhedrin 3' UTR: 3' UTR from the Autographa californica nucleopolyhedrovirus polyhedrin gene (Suzuki et al., 2006)
   2432..2479    -  CDS            lacI (fragment): lac repressor; lacI; The lac repressor binds to the lac operator to inhibit transcription in E. coli. This inhibition can be relieved by adding lactose or isopropyl-β-D-thiogalactopyranoside (IPTG).
   2516..2556    -  rep_origin     RSF ori (fragment): Plasmids containing the RSF 1030 origin of replication can be propagated in E. coli cells that contain additional plasmids with compatible origins.
   2634..3222    -  rep_origin     ori: high-copy-number ColE1/pMB1/pBR322/pUC origin of replication
   3393..4253    -  CDS            AmpR: β-lactamase; bla; confers resistance to ampicillin, carbenicillin, and related antibiotics
   4255..4359    -  promoter       AmpR promoter: bla
   4385..4516    -  rep_origin     M13 ori (fragment): M13 bacteriophage origin of replication; arrow indicates direction of (+) strand synthesis
   4537..4693    -  CDS            lacZα (fragment): LacZα fragment of β-galactosidase; lacZ fragment
   4702..4720    +  promoter       T7 promoter: promoter for bacteriophage T7 RNA polymerase
   4823..5452    +  CDS            LEF-2: LEF2_NPVAC - Experimental evidence at protein level: Swiss-Prot protein existence level 1. Plays an essential role in viral DNA replication. Does not seem to participate in the initiation step but is rather important for the amplification of DNA. Also required for expression from the vp39 and polh promoters. From Autographa californica nuclear polyhedrosis virus (AcMNPV).
   5493..6098    +  CDS            ORF603: baculovirus ORF603 protein
