>Addgene plasmid #118875 | pOCC17 | addgene full sequence | sequence record 232352 | Addgene NGS Result
ATTCCGGATTATTCATACCGTCCCACCATCGGGCGCGGATCGCCACCATGGGCAGCAGCCATCACCATCA
CCATCACAGCAGCGGCAGACTGGAAGTTCTGTTCCAGGGGCCGGCGGCCGCAAGCGCTATGGCCACAACC
TGTTACATTGCACAAGATAAAAATATATCATCACGAACAGTAAAACTGTCTGCTTACATAAACAGTAATA
CAAGGGGTGTTATGCAGTTTAAGGTTTACACCTATAAAAGAGAGAGCCGTTATCGTCTGTTTGTGGATGT
ACAGAGTGATATTATTGACACGCCCGGGCGACGGATGGTGATCCCCCTGGCCAGTGCCCGTCTGCTGTCA
GATAAAGTCTCCCGTGAACTTTACCCGGTGGTGCATATCGGGGATGAAAGCTGGCGCATGATGACCACCG
ATATGGCCAGTGTGCCGGTCTCCGTTATCGGGGAAGAAGTGGCTGATCTCAGCCACCGCGAAAATGACAT
CAAAAACGCCATTAACCTGATGTTCTGGGGAATATAAATGTCAGGCTCCCTTATACACAGCCAGTGGCGC
GCCGGGATCCGCTGGCTCCGCTGCTGGTTCTGGCATGAGCGAGCTGATTAAGGAGAACATGCACATGAAG
CTGTACATGGAGGGCACCGTGAACAACCACCACTTCAAGTGCACATCCGAGGGCGAAGGCAAGCCCTACG
AGGGCACCCAGACCATGAGAATCAAGGTGGTCGAGGGCGGCCCTCTCCCCTTCGCCTTCGACATCCTGGC
TACCAGCTTCATGTACGGCAGCAGAACCTTCATCAACCACACCCAGGGCATCCCCGACTTCTTTAAGCAG
TCCTTCCCTGAGGGCTTCACATGGGAGAGAGTCACCACATACGAAGACGGGGGCGTGCTGACCGCTACCC
AGGACACCAGCCTCCAGGACGGCTGCCTCATCTACAACGTCAAGATCAGAGGGGTGAACTTCCCATCCAA
CGGCCCTGTGATGCAGAAGAAAACACTCGGCTGGGAGGCCAACACCGAGATGCTGTACCCCGCTGACGGC
GGCCTGGAAGGCAGAAGCGACATGGCCCTGAAGCTCGTGGGCGGGGGCCACCTGATCTGCAACTTCAAGA
CCACATACAGATCCAAGAAACCCGCTAAGAACCTCAAGATGCCCGGCGTCTACTATGTGGACCACAGACT
GGAAAGAATCAAGGAGGCCGACAAAGAGACCTACGTCGAGCAGCACGAGGTGGCTGTGGCCAGATACTGC
GACCTCCCTAGCAAACTGGGGCACAAGTAATAGAAGCTTGTCGAGAAGTACTAGAGGATCATAATCAGCC
ATACCACATTTGTAGAGGTTTTACTTGCTTTAAAAAACCTCCCACACCTCCCCCTGAACCTGAAACATAA
AATGAATGCAATTGTTGTTGTTAACTTGTTTATTGCAGCTTATAATGGTTACAAATAAAGCAATAGCATC
ACAAATTTCACAAATAAAGCATTTTTTTCACTGCATTCTAGTTGTGGTTTGTCCAAACTCATCAATGTAT
CTTATCATGTCTGGATCTGATCACTGCTTGAGCCTAGGAGATCCGAACCAGATAAGTGAAAGCCTGCATC
CGCAGATCTTAATTAATAAAACACGATACATTGTTATTAGTACATTTATTAAGCGCTAGATTCTGTGCGT
TGTTGATTTACAGACAATTGTTGTACGTATTTTAATAATTCATTAAATTTATAATCTTTAGGGTGGTATG
TTAGAGCGAAAATCAAATGATTTTCAGCGTCTTTATATCTGAATTTAAATATTAAATCCTCAATAGATTT
GTAAAATAGGTTTCGATTAGTTTCAAACAAGGGTTGTTTTTCCGAACCGATGGCTGGACTATCTAATGGA
TTTTCGCTCAACGCCACAAAACTTGCCAAATCTTGTAGCAGCAATCTAGCTTTGTCGATATTCGTTTGTG
TTTTGTTTTGTAATAAAGGTTCGACGTCGTTCAAAATATTATGCGCTTTTGTATTTCTTTCATCACTGTC
GTTAGTGTACAATTGACTCGACGTAAACACGTTAAATAACGCTTGGACATATTTAACATCGGGCGTGTTA
GCTTTATTAGGCCGATTATCGTCGTCGTCCCAACCCTCGTCGTTAGAAGTTGCTTCCGAAGACGATTTTG
CCATAGCCACACGACGCCTATTAATTGTGTCGGCTAACACGTCCGCGATCAAATTTGTAGTTGAGCTTTT
TGGGCCTCATGGGCCTTCCGCTCACTGCCCGCTTTCCAGTCGGGAAACCTGTCGTGCCAGCTGCATTAAC
ATGGTCATAGCTGTTTCCTTGCGTATTGGGCGCTCTCCGCTTCCTCGCTCACTGACTCGCTGCGCTCGGT
CGTTCGGGTAAAGCCTGGGGTGCCTAATGAGCAAAAGGCCAGCAAAAGGCCAGGAACCGTAAAAAGGCCG
CGTTGCTGGCGTTTTTCCATAGGCTCCGCCCCCCTGACGAGCATCACAAAAATCGACGCTCAAGTCAGAG
GTGGCGAAACCCGACAGGACTATAAAGATACCAGGCGTTTCCCCCTGGAAGCTCCCTCGTGCGCTCTCCT
GTTCCGACCCTGCCGCTTACCGGATACCTGTCCGCCTTTCTCCCTTCGGGAAGCGTGGCGCTTTCTCATA
GCTCACGCTGTAGGTATCTCAGTTCGGTGTAGGTCGTTCGCTCCAAGCTGGGCTGTGTGCACGAACCCCC
CGTTCAGCCCGACCGCTGCGCCTTATCCGGTAACTATCGTCTTGAGTCCAACCCGGTAAGACACGACTTA
TCGCCACTGGCAGCAGCCACTGGTAACAGGATTAGCAGAGCGAGGTATGTAGGCGGTGCTACAGAGTTCT
TGAAGTGGTGGCCTAACTACGGCTACACTAGAAGAACAGTATTTGGTATCTGCGCTCTGCTGAAGCCAGT
TACCTTCGGAAAAAGAGTTGGTAGCTCTTGATCCGGCAAACAAACCACCGCTGGTAGCGGTGGTTTTTTT
GTTTGCAAGCAGCAGATTACGCGCAGAAAAAAAGGATCTCAAGAAGATCCTTTGATCTTTTCTACGGGGT
CTGACGCTCAGTGGAACGAAAACTCACGTTAAGGGATTTTGGTCATGAGATTATCAAAAAGGATCTTCAC
CTAGATCCTTTTAAATTAAAAATGAAGTTTTAAATCAATCTAAAGTATATATGAGTAAACTTGGTCTGAC
AGTTACCAATGCTTAATCAGTGAGGCACCTATCTCAGCGATCTGTCTATTTCGTTCATCCATAGTTGCCT
GACTCCCCGTCGTGTAGATAACTACGATACGGGAGGGCTTACCATCTGGCCCCAGTGCTGCAATGATACC
GCGAGAACCACGCTCACCGGCTCCAGATTTATCAGCAATAAACCAGCCAGCCGGAAGGGCCGAGCGCAGA
AGTGGTCCTGCAACTTTATCCGCCTCCATCCAGTCTATTAATTGTTGCCGGGAAGCTAGAGTAAGTAGTT
CGCCAGTTAATAGTTTGCGCAACGTTGTTGCCATTGCTACAGGCATCGTGGTGTCACGCTCGTCGTTTGG
TATGGCTTCATTCAGCTCCGGTTCCCAACGATCAAGGCGAGTTACATGATCCCCCATGTTGTGCAAAAAA
GCGGTTAGCTCCTTCGGTCCTCCGATCGTTGTCAGAAGTAAGTTGGCCGCAGTGTTATCACTCATGGTTA
TGGCAGCACTGCATAATTCTCTTACTGTCATGCCATCCGTAAGATGCTTTTCTGTGACTGGTGAGTACTC
AACCAAGTCATTCTGAGAATAGTGTATGCGGCGACCGAGTTGCTCTTGCCCGGCGTCAATACGGGATAAT
ACCGCGCCACATAGCAGAACTTTAAAAGTGCTCATCATTGGAAAACGTTCTTCGGGGCGAAAACTCTCAA
GGATCTTACCGCTGTTGAGATCCAGTTCGATGTAACCCACTCGTGCACCCAACTGATCTTCAGCATCTTT
TACTTTCACCAGCGTTTCTGGGTGAGCAAAAACAGGAAGGCAAAATGCCGCAAAAAAGGGAATAAGGGCG
ACACGGAAATGTTGAATACTCATACTCTTCCTTTTTCAATATTATTGAAGCATTTATCAGGGTTATTGTC
TCATGAGCGGATACATATTTGAATGTATTTAGAAAAATAAACAAATAGGGGTTCCGCGCACATTTCCCCG
AAAAGTGCCACCTAAATTGTAAGCGTTAATATTTTGTTAAAATTCGCGTTAAATTTTTGTTAAATCAGCT
CATTTTTTAACCAATAGGCCGAAATCGGCAAAATCCCTTATAAATCAAAAGAATAGACCGAGATAGGGTT
GAGTGGCCGCTACAGGGCGCTCCCATTCGCCATTCAGGCTGCGCAACTGTTGGGAAGGGCGTTTCGGTGC
GGGCCTCTTCGCTATTACGCCAGCTGGCGAAAGGGGGATGTGCTGCAAGGCGATTAAGTTGGGTAACGCC
AGGGTTTTCCCAGTCACGACGTTGTAAAACGACGGCCAGTGAGCGCGACGTAATACGACTCACTATAGGG
CGAATTGGCGGAAGGCCGTCAAGGCCGTGACGTTAAAACTATTAAGCCATCCAATCGACCGTTAGTCGAA
TCAGGACCGCTGGTGCGAGAAGCCGCGAAGTATGGCGAATGCATCGTATAACGTGTGGAGTCCGCTCATT
AGAGCGTCATGTTTAGACAAGAAAGCTACATATTTAATTGATCCCGATGATTTTATTGATAAATTGACCC
TAACTCCATACACGGTATTCTACAATGGCGGGGTTTTGGTCAAAATTTCCGGACTGCGATTGTACATGCT
GTTAACGGCTCCGCCCACTATTAATGAAATTAAAAATTCCAATTTTAAAAAACGCAGCAAGAGAAACATT
TGTATGAAAGAATGCGTAGAAGGAAAGAAAAATGTCGTGGACATGCTGAACAACAAGATTAATATGCCTC
CGTGTATAAAAAAAATATTGAACGATTTGAAAGAAAACAATGTACCGCGCGGCGGTATGTACAGGAAGAG
GTTTATACTAAACTGTTACATTGCAAACGTGGTTTCGTGTGCCAAGTGTGAAAACCGATGTTTAATCAAG
GCTCTGACGCATTTCTACAACCACGACTCCAAGTGTGTGGGTGAAGTCATGCATCTTTTAATCAAATCCC
AAGATGTGTATAAACCACCAAACTGCCAAAAAATGAAAACTGTGGACAAGCTCTGTCCGTTTGCTGGCAA
CTGCAAGGGTCTCAATCCTATTTGTAATTATTGAATAATAAAACAATTATAAATGCTAAATTTGTTTTTT
ATTAACGATACAAACCAAACGCAACAAGAACATTTGTAGTATTATCTATAATTGAAAACGCGTAGTTATA
ATCGCTGAGGTAATATTTAAAATCATTTTCAAATGATTCACAGTTAATTTGCGACAATATAATTTTATTT
TCACATAAACTAGACGCCTTGTCGTCTTCTTCTTCGTATTCCTTCTCTTTTTCATTTTTCTCCTCATAAA
AATTAACATAGTTATTATCGTATCCATATATGTATCTATCGTATAGAGTAAATTTTTTGTTGTCATAAAT
ATATATGTCTTTTTTAATGGGGTGTATAGTACCGCTGCGCATAGTTTTTCTGTAATTTACAACAGTGCTA
TTTTCTGGTAGTTCTTCGGAGTGTGTTGCTTTAATTATTAAATTTATATAATCAATGAATTTGGGATCGT
CGGTTTTGTACAATATGTTGCCGGCATAGTACGCAGCTTCTTCTAGTTCAATTACACCATTTTTTAGCAG
CACCGGATTAACATAACTTTCCAAAATGTTGTACGAACCGTTAAACAAAAACAGTTCACCTCCCTTTTCT
ATACTATTGTCTGCGAGCAGTTGTTTGTTGTTAAAAATAACAGCCATTGTAATGAGACGCACAAACTAAT
ATCACAAGCTGCCACCATTTTGTTCGCCCAGGACTCTAGCTATAGTTCTAGTGGTTGGCTACGTATACTC
CGGAATATTAATAGATCATGGAGATAATTAAAATGATAACCATCTCGCAAATAAATAAGTATTTTACTGT
TTTCGTAACAGTTTTGTAATAAAAAAACCTATAAAT
Features (pLannotate 1.2.2; 17 found; start..end, strand, type, name):
     60..77      +  CDS            7xHis (fragment): 6xHis affinity tag
    222..524     +  CDS            ccdB: CCDB_ECOLI - Also known as G, letB, letD. Experimental evidence at protein level: Swiss-Prot protein existence level 1. Toxic component of a type II toxin-antitoxin (TA) system, functioning in plasmid maintainence. Responsible for the post- segregational killing (PSK) of plasmid-free cells, also referred to as a plasmid addiction system. Half-life of over 2 hours. Cell killing by CcdB is accompanied by filamentation, defects in chromosome and plasmid segregation, defects in cell division, formation of anucleate cells, decreased DNA synthesis and plasmid loss. Interferes with the activity of DN
    595..1287    +  CDS            TagRFP: TagRFP is a basic (constitutively fluorescent) red fluorescent protein published in 2007, derived from Entacmaea quadricolor. It has very low acid sensitivity.
   1317..1400    +  CDS            large T antigen (fragment): large T antigen from SV40 (simian virus 40)
   1423..1557    +  polyA_signal   SV40 poly(A) signal: SV40 polyadenylation signal
   1630..2002    +  3'UTR          polyhedrin 3' UTR: 3' UTR from the Autographa californica nucleopolyhedrovirus polyhedrin gene (Suzuki et al., 2006)
   2262..2309    -  CDS            lacI (fragment): lac repressor; lacI; The lac repressor binds to the lac operator to inhibit transcription in E. coli. This inhibition can be relieved by adding lactose or isopropyl-β-D-thiogalactopyranoside (IPTG).
   2346..2386    -  rep_origin     RSF ori (fragment): Plasmids containing the RSF 1030 origin of replication can be propagated in E. coli cells that contain additional plasmids with compatible origins.
   2464..3052    -  rep_origin     ori: high-copy-number ColE1/pMB1/pBR322/pUC origin of replication
   3223..4083    -  CDS            AmpR: β-lactamase; bla; confers resistance to ampicillin, carbenicillin, and related antibiotics
   4084..4188    -  promoter       AmpR promoter: bla
   4214..4345    -  rep_origin     M13 ori (fragment): M13 bacteriophage origin of replication; arrow indicates direction of (+) strand synthesis
   4366..4522    -  CDS            lacZα (fragment): LacZα fragment of β-galactosidase; lacZ fragment
   4531..4549    +  promoter       T7 promoter: promoter for bacteriophage T7 RNA polymerase
   4652..5281    +  CDS            LEF-2: LEF2_NPVAC - Experimental evidence at protein level: Swiss-Prot protein existence level 1. Plays an essential role in viral DNA replication. Does not seem to participate in the initiation step but is rather important for the amplification of DNA. Also required for expression from the vp39 and polh promoters. From Autographa californica nuclear polyhedrosis virus (AcMNPV).
   5322..5927    +  CDS            ORF603: baculovirus ORF603 protein
   6035..6126    +  promoter       polyhedrin promoter: polh from Autographa californica; promoter for the baculovirus polyhedrin gene
