[The description below was written by a language model from this plasmid's Addgene catalogue record and pLannotate feature annotations shown in this document.]
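Description:
pOCC17 is a baculovirus transfer (shuttle) vector built on the pOET1 backbone for insect-cell protein expression, intended for generating recombinant virus by recombination with a FlashBac bacmid. It is an empty acceptor plasmid rather than one carrying a gene of interest. In E. coli it replicates from a high-copy ColE1/pUC-type origin and is selected with ampicillin through the AmpR (β-lactamase) gene. Because it carries the ccdB toxin gene, it is propagated in the ccdB-tolerant strain DB3.1. Small fragments annotated as lacI, RSF ori, M13 ori and lacZα, along with a T7 promoter, appear to be backbone remnants.

The expression cassette is driven by the very late AcMNPV polyhedrin (polH) promoter. It encodes an N-terminal HIS6 tag followed by a 3C protease cleavage site, then a ccdB stuffer flanked by NotI and AscI sites, then TagRFP with a stop codon. Replacing ccdB with an open reading frame via NotI/AscI yields a fusion that can be affinity-purified through the His tag, which 3C protease can remove. The C-terminal red fluorescent protein remains for monitoring expression or localisation. Loss of ccdB provides counter-selection against uncut parental vector in standard E. coli strains. Downstream lie an SV40 polyadenylation signal and the polyhedrin 3′ UTR. Upstream of the promoter are the baculoviral LEF-2 and ORF603 sequences, which form one flank of viral homology for recombination into the bacmid. The downstream homology arm is not explicitly annotated beyond the polyhedrin 3′ UTR region.

The two sequence records (sequencing result and depositor sequence) differ by one nucleotide in length and in their start coordinate, but they show the same features in the same order.
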