Addgene plasmid #118875: pOCC17
Purpose: shuttle vector for baculovirus production, using FlashBac bacmid; for recombinant protein with N-terminal HIS6 tag, cleavable with 3C, and C-terminal tagRFP
Depositing lab: Marc Bickle & PEPC MPI CBG. Depositing organization: Max Planck Institute of Molecular Cell Biology and Genetics. Publication: FlexiBAC: a versatile, open-source baculovirus vector system for protein expression, secretion, and proteolytic processing. Lemaitre RP, Bogdanova A, Borgonovo B, Woodruff JB, Drechsel DN. BMC Biotechnol. 2019 Mar 29;19(1):20. doi: 10.1186/s12896-019-0512-z. PubMed 30925874.
Backbone
  Vector backbone: pOET1
  Backbone size w/o insert (bp): 4900
  Vector type: Insect Expression
Growth in bacteria
  Bacterial resistance: Ampicillin, 100 μg/mL
  Growth temperature: 37°C
  Growth strain: DB3.1
  Copy number: High Copy
Gene/Insert
  Gene/Insert name: NcoI-HIS6-3C--NotI-ccdB-AscI-tagRFP-stop-HindIII cassette
  Promoter: polH
  Tag / fusion protein: HIS6, cleavable with 3C protease (N terminal on backbone); tagRFP (C terminal on backbone)
  Cloning method: Restriction Enzyme; 5′ cloning site NotI (unknown if destroyed); 3′ cloning site AscI (unknown if destroyed)
Terms and licenses: Academic/Nonprofit Terms; Industry Terms: Not Available to Industry
How to cite: pOCC17 was a gift from Marc Bickle & PEPC MPI CBG (Addgene plasmid # 118875 ; http://n2t.net/addgene:118875 ; RRID:Addgene_118875)
